Addgene plasmid #15336: pSZBAD43
Depositing lab: Hideo Iwai. Depositing organization: University of Helsinki, Institute of Biotechnology. Publication: Highly efficient protein trans-splicing by a naturally split DnaE intein from Nostoc punctiforme. Iwai H, Zuger S, Jin J, Tam PH. FEBS Lett. 2006 Mar 20. 580(7):1853-8. 10.1016/j.febslet.2006.02.045 PubMed 16516207.
Backbone
  Vector backbone: pBAD
  Backbone manufacturer: Invitrogen but modified
  Backbone size w/o insert (bp): 4771
  Vector type: Bacterial Expression
Growth in bacteria
  Bacterial resistance: Ampicillin, 100 μg/mL
  Growth temperature: 37°C
  Growth strain: DH5alpha
  Copy number: Low Copy
Gene/Insert
  Gene/Insert name: DnaE C-intein(CYN) (alt name: Intein)
  Species: Synechocystis sp. PCC6803
  Insert size (bp): 117
  Mutation: F to Y mutation
  Tag / fusion protein: GB1 (C terminal on backbone)
  Cloning method: Restriction Enzyme; 5′ cloning site NdeI (not destroyed); 3′ cloning site KpnI (not destroyed)
  Sequencing primers: 5′ pBAD-fw
Terms and licenses: Academic/Nonprofit Terms; Industry Terms: Not Available to Industry
How to cite: pSZBAD43 was a gift from Hideo Iwai (Addgene plasmid # 15336 ; http://n2t.net/addgene:15336 ; RRID:Addgene_15336)
