[The description below was written by a language model from this plasmid's Addgene catalogue record.]
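Description:
pSZBAD43 is a bacterial expression plasmid built on a modified pBAD backbone (about 4.8 kb without the insert), propagated in E. coli as a low-copy plasmid under ampicillin selection. pBAD vectors normally drive expression from the arabinose-inducible araBAD promoter under AraC control. However, the record provides no feature table and does not list the promoter, origin or regulatory elements, nor does it say how the backbone was modified from the commercial version.

The payload is a short 117 bp insert encoding the C-terminal fragment (C-intein) of the naturally split DnaE intein from Synechocystis sp. PCC6803, cloned between NdeI and KpnI sites that both remain intact. The "CYN" designation and the recorded F-to-Y mutation indicate a variant in which a phenylalanine is replaced by tyrosine. This is presumably in the residues immediately following the intein at the splice junction, though the record does not give the position. The C-intein is fused at its C-terminus to GB1, supplied by the backbone. GB1 is generally understood as the small, highly soluble B1 domain of protein G, and here it serves as the C-terminal extein.

When this fusion meets a partner protein carrying a matching N-intein fragment, the two intein halves associate and carry out protein trans-splicing, ligating the N-terminal extein to GB1 and excising the intein. The associated publication concerns trans-splicing efficiency of split DnaE inteins. This suggests the construct is used as a C-terminal precursor for testing how junction sequence affects splicing, probably by co-expression with a compatible N-intein plasmid.
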