>Addgene plasmid #15336 | pSZBAD43 | addgene partial sequence | sequence record 22487 | pBAD-F 5'-ATGCCATAGCATTTTTATCC-3'
CACTCTCTACTGTTTCTCCATACCCGTTTTTTTGGGCTATAAATAATTTTGTTTAACTTTAAGAAGGAGA
TATACATATGGTTAAAGTTATCGGTCGTCGATCCCTGGGTGTGCAACGCATCTTTGATATCGGTCTGCCG
CAAGACCATAATTTTCTGCTGGCTAATGGTGCTATCGCCGCCAACTGTTATAACGGTACCCAGTACAAAC
TTATCCTGAACGGTAAAACCCTGAAAGGTGAAACCACCACCGAAGCTGTTGACGCTGCTACCGCGGAAAA
AGTTTTCAAACAGTACGCTAACGACAACGGTGTTGACGGTGAATGGACCTACGACGACGCTACCAAAACC
TACACCGTAACGGAATAAGCTTGGCTGTTTTGGCGGATGAGAGAAGATTTTCAGCCTGATACAGATTAAA
TCAGAACGCAGAAGCGGTCTGATAAAACAGAATTTGCCTGGCGGCAGTAGCGCGGTGGTCCCACCTGACC
CCATGCCGAACTCAGAAGTGAAACGCCGTAGCGCCGATGGTAGTGTGGGGTCTCCCCATGCGAGAGTAGG
GAACTGCCAGGCATCAAATAAAACGAAAGGCTCAGTCGAAAGACTGGGCCTTTCGTTTTATCTGTTGTTT
GTCGGTGAACGCTCTCCTGAGTAGGACAAATCCGCCGGGAGCGGATTTGAACGTTGCGAAGCACGGC
